Addgene plasmid #142575: TFORF0261
Purpose: Lentiviral vector for overexpressing transcription factor ORFs with unique 24-bp barcodes. Barcodes facilitate identification of transcription factors in pooled screens.
Depositing lab: Feng Zhang. Depositing organization: Broad Institute. Publication: A transcription factor atlas of directed differentiation. Joung J, Ma S, Tay T, Geiger-Schuller KR, Kirchgatterer PC, Verdine VK, Guo B, Arias-Garcia MA, Allen WE, Singh A, Kuksenko O, Abudayyeh OO, Gootenberg JS, Fu Z, Macrae RK, Buenrostro JD, Regev A, Zhang F. Cell. 2023 Jan 5;186(1):209-229.e26. doi: 10.1016/j.cell.2022.11.026. PubMed 36608654.
Backbone
  Vector backbone: pLX_TRC317
  Backbone manufacturer: Broad Institute Genetic Perturbation Platform
  Backbone size w/o insert (bp): 8264
  Vector type: Mammalian Expression, Lentiviral
  Selectable markers: Puromycin
Growth in bacteria
  Bacterial resistance: Ampicillin, 100 μg/mL
  Growth temperature: 37°C
  Growth strain: NEB Stable
  Copy number: High Copy
Gene/Insert
  Gene/Insert name: TCF4
  Species: H. sapiens (human)
  Insert size (bp): 1637
  Entrez Gene: TCF4 (a.k.a. CDG2T, E2-2, FCD2, FECD3, ITF-2, ITF2, PTHS, SEF-2, SEF2, SEF2-1, SEF2-1A, SEF2-1B, SEF2-1D, TCF-4, bHLHb19)
  Promoter: EF1a
  Cloning method: Unknown
  Sequencing primers: 5′ GGGTGGAGACTGAAGTTAGGCCAG; 3′ CACATAGCGTAAAAGGAGCAACATAG
Terms and licenses: Academic/Nonprofit Terms; Industry Terms: Not Available to Industry
Depositor comments: NM_001243234,ENST00000457482 . The transcription factor ORF portion of this plasmid was synthesized by Genewiz. Please test multiple small colonies in case of plasmid recombination. To make this collection available in a timely manner, a portion of this collection was not fully sequenced by Addgene. If an Addgene verified full plasmid sequence is not available, please contact us prior to placing an order to request the full sequence.
How to cite: TFORF0261 was a gift from Feng Zhang (Addgene plasmid # 142575 ; http://n2t.net/addgene:142575 ; RRID:Addgene_142575)
