[The description below was written by a language model from this plasmid's Addgene catalogue record and pLannotate feature annotations shown in this document.]
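Description:
TFORF0261 is a lentiviral mammalian expression plasmid built on the pLX_TRC317 backbone and carrying the human transcription factor TCF4 (also known as E2-2 or ITF2), a basic helix-loop-helix protein that binds E-box motifs. It belongs to a large collection of transcription factor ORF constructs in which each ORF is paired with a unique 24-bp barcode. The barcode allows the overexpressed factor to be identified by sequencing in pooled screens. The ORF was made by gene synthesis and corresponds to a specific annotated TCF4 transcript isoform. The annotation software labels it by homology to the rat Tcf4 protein, but the catalogue entry gives the species as human. Expression is driven by the strong constitutive EF-1α promoter, and a WPRE downstream of the ORF enhances transcript stability and expression. The feature table does not annotate the barcode. A short fragment matching the U6 promoter lies between the ORF and the WPRE, and its role is not stated.

The viral framework is a third-generation, self-inactivating design. An RSV promoter fused to a truncated HIV-1 5' LTR drives genomic RNA production in packaging cells. It is followed by the Ψ packaging signal, a gag fragment, the RRE for Rev-dependent nuclear export, a cPPT/CTS element and a ΔU3 3' LTR. Upstream of the EF-1α cassette, an SV40 early promoter drives a separate puromycin N-acetyltransferase gene for selection of transduced cells. In bacteria the plasmid is maintained through a high-copy ColE1/pUC-type origin and ampicillin resistance, and an f1 origin is also present. The depositor notes that recombination can occur during propagation. Typical uses are stable TCF4 overexpression and pooled or arrayed screens of directed cell differentiation.
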