Features (pLannotate 1.2.2; 31 found; start..end, strand, type, name):
      5..231     +  promoter       RSV promoter: Rous sarcoma virus enhancer/promoter
    232..412     +  LTR            5' LTR (truncated): truncated 5' long terminal repeat (LTR) from HIV-1
    459..584     +  misc_feature   HIV-1 Ψ: packaging signal of human immunodeficiency virus type 1
    568..931     +  CDS            HIV-1 gag (fragment): gag protein from human immunodeficiency virus 1; gag
   1077..1310    +  misc_feature   RRE: The Rev response element (RRE) of HIV-1 allows for Rev-dependent mRNA export from the nucleus to the cytoplasm.
   1687..1713    +  CDS            Rev (fragment): human immunodeficiency virus 1 (HIV-1) Rev protein; rev; enhances nuclear export of unspliced and incompletely spliced viral mRNAs
   1720..1743    +  promoter       SV40 promoter (fragment): SV40 early promoter
   1744..1815    +  promoter       SV40 promoter (fragment): SV40 enhancer and early promoter
   1839..1974    +  rep_origin     SV40 ori: SV40 origin of replication
   2020..2616    +  CDS            PuroR (fragment): puromycin N-acetyltransferase; pac from Streptomyces; confers resistance to puromycin
   2665..2782    +  misc_feature   cPPT/CTS: central polypurine tract and central termination sequence of HIV-1
   2847..2913    +  CDS            small t antigen (fragment): SV40 (simian virus 40) small t antigen
   2920..4098    +  promoter       EF-1α promoter: strong constitutive promoter for human elongation factor EF-1α
   4181..5647    +  CDS            Tcf4 (fragment): ITF2_RAT - Also known as Itf2, Sef2. Experimental evidence at protein level: Swiss-Prot protein existence level 1. Transcription factor that binds to the immunoglobulin enhancer Mu-E5/KE5-motif. Involved in the initiation of neuronal differentiation. Activates transcription by binding to the E box (5'- CANNTG-3'). Binds to the E-box present in the somatostatin receptor 2 initiator element (SSTR2-INR) to activate transcription (By similarity). Interacts with the CCAAT displacement protein (CDP2) to bind the tyrosine hydroxylase enhancer. From Rattus norvegicus (Rat).
   5663..5716    +  promoter       U6 promoter (fragment): RNA polymerase III promoter for human U6 snRNA
   5758..6346    +  misc_feature   WPRE: woodchuck hepatitis virus posttranscriptional regulatory element
   6397..6416    +  misc_feature   cPPT/CTS (fragment): central polypurine tract and central termination sequence of HIV-1
   6418..6651    +  LTR            3' LTR (ΔU3): self-inactivating 3' long terminal repeat (LTR) from HIV-1
   6729..6850    +  polyA_signal   SV40 poly(A) signal: SV40 polyadenylation signal
   6890..7025    +  rep_origin     SV40 ori: SV40 origin of replication
   7046..7064    -  promoter       T7 promoter: promoter for bacteriophage T7 RNA polymerase
   7072..7227    +  CDS            lacZα (fragment): LacZα fragment of β-galactosidase; lacZ fragment
   7232..7660    +  rep_origin     f1 ori (sequence partly withheld): f1 bacteriophage origin of replication; arrow indicates direction of (+) strand synthesis
   7713..7817    +  promoter       AmpR promoter: bla
   7818..8678    +  CDS            AmpR: β-lactamase; bla; confers resistance to ampicillin, carbenicillin, and related antibiotics
   8849..9437    +  rep_origin     ori: high-copy-number ColE1/pMB1/pBR322/pUC origin of replication
   9620..9712    +  CDS            lacI (fragment): lac repressor; lacI; The lac repressor binds to the lac operator to inhibit transcription in E. coli. This inhibition can be relieved by adding lactose or isopropyl-β-D-thiogalactopyranoside (IPTG).
   9725..9746    +  protein_bind   CAP binding site: CAP binding activates transcription in the presence of cAMP. E. coli catabolite activator protein
   9761..9791    +  promoter       lac promoter: promoter for the E. coli lac operon
   9799..9815    +  protein_bind   lac operator: The lac repressor binds to the lac operator to inhibit transcription in E. coli. This inhibition can be relieved by adding lactose or isopropyl-β-D-thiogalactopyranoside (IPTG). lac repressor encoded by lacI
   9860..9878    +  promoter       T3 promoter: promoter for bacteriophage T3 RNA polymerase
>Addgene plasmid #142575 | TFORF0261 | addgene full sequence | sequence record 395968 | Addgene NGS Result
TTAATGTAGTCTTATGCAATACTCTTGTAGTCTTGCAACATGGTAACGATGAGTTAGCAACATGCCTTAC
AAGGAGAGAAAAAGCACCGTGCATGCCGATTGGTGGAAGTAAGGTGGTACGATCGTGCCTTATTAGGAAG
GCAACAGACGGGTCTGACATGGATTGGACGAACCACTGAATTGCCGCATTGCAGAGATATTGTATTTAAG
TGCCTAGCTCGATACATAAACGGGTCTCTCTGGTTAGACCAGATCTGAGCCTGGGAGCTCTCTGGCTAAC
TAGGGAACCCACTGCTTAAGCCTCAATAAAGCTTGCCTTGAGTGCTTCAAGTAGTGTGTGCCCGTCTGTT
GTGTGACTCTGGTAACTAGAGATCCCTCAGACCCTTTTAGTCAGTGTGGAAAATCTCTAGCAGTGGCGCC
CGAACAGGGACTTGAAAGCGAAAGGGAAACCAGAGGAGCTCTCTCGACGCAGGACTCGGCTTGCTGAAGC
GCGCACGGCAAGAGGCGAGGGGCGGCGACTGGTGAGTACGCCAAAAATTTTGACTAGCGGAGGCTAGAAG
GAGAGAGATGGGTGCGAGAGCGTCAGTATTAAGCGGGGGAGAATTAGATCGCGATGGGAAAAAATTCGGT
TAAGGCCAGGGGGAAAGAAAAAATATAAATTAAAACATATAGTATGGGCAAGCAGGGAGCTAGAACGATT
CGCAGTTAATCCTGGCCTGTTAGAAACATCAGAAGGCTGTAGACAAATACTGGGACAGCTACAACCATCC
CTTCAGACAGGATCAGAAGAACTTAGATCATTATATAATACAGTAGCAACCCTCTATTGTGTGCATCAAA
GGATAGAGATAAAAGACACCAAGGAAGCTTTAGACAAGATAGAGGAAGAGCAAAACAAAAGTAAGACCAC
CGCACAGCAAGCGGCCGCTGATCTTCAGACCTGGAGGAGGAGATATGAGGGACAATTGGAGAAGTGAATT
ATATAAATATAAAGTAGTAAAAATTGAACCATTAGGAGTAGCACCCACCAAGGCAAAGAGAAGAGTGGTG
CAGAGAGAAAAAAGAGCAGTGGGAATAGGAGCTTTGTTCCTTGGGTTCTTGGGAGCAGCAGGAAGCACTA
TGGGCGCAGCGTCAATGACGCTGACGGTACAGGCCAGACAATTATTGTCTGGTATAGTGCAGCAGCAGAA
CAATTTGCTGAGGGCTATTGAGGCGCAACAGCATCTGTTGCAACTCACAGTCTGGGGCATCAAGCAGCTC
CAGGCAAGAATCCTGGCTGTGGAAAGATACCTAAAGGATCAACAGCTCCTGGGGATTTGGGGTTGCTCTG
GAAAACTCATTTGCACCACTGCTGTGCCTTGGAATGCTAGTTGGAGTAATAAATCTCTGGAACAGATTTG
GAATCACACGACCTGGATGGAGTGGGACAGAGAAATTAACAATTACACAAGCTTAATACACTCCTTAATT
GAAGAATCGCAAAACCAGCAAGAAAAGAATGAACAAGAATTATTGGAATTAGATAAATGGGCAAGTTTGT
GGAATTGGTTTAACATAACAAATTGGCTGTGGTATATAAAATTATTCATAATGATAGTAGGAGGCTTGGT
AGGTTTAAGAATAGTTTTTGCTGTACTTTCTATAGTGAATAGAGTTAGGCAGGGATATTCACCATTATCG
TTTCAGACCCACCTCCCAACCCCGAGGGGACCCATGCATTGCATCTCAATTAGTCAGCAACCAGGTGTGG
AAAGTCCCCAGGCTCCCCAGCAGGCAGAAGTATGCAAAGCATGCGTCTCAATTAGTCAGCAACCATAGTC
CCGCCCCTAACTCCGCCCATCCCGCCCCTAACTCCGCCCAGTTCCGCCCATTCTCCGCCCCATGGCTGAC
TAATTTTTTTTATTTATGCAGAGGCCGAGGCCGCCTCGGCCTCTGAGCTATTCCAGAAGTAGTGAGGAGG
CTTTTTTGGAGGCCTAGGCTTTTGCAAAAAGCTTTCTAGAGGTACCACCGGAGCTTACCATGACCGAGTA
CAAGCCCACGGTGCGCCTCGCCACCCGCGACGACGTCCCCAGGGCCGTACGCACCCTCGCCGCCGCGTTC
GCCGACTACCCCGCCACGCGCCACACCGTCGATCCGGACCGCCACATCGAGCGGGTCACCGAGCTGCAAG
AACTCTTCCTCACGCGCGTCGGGCTCGACATCGGCAAGGTGTGGGTCGCGGACGACGGCGCCGCCGTGGC
GGTCTGGACCACGCCGGAGAGCGTCGAAGCGGGGGCGGTGTTCGCCGAGATCGGCCCGCGCATGGCCGAG
TTGAGCGGTTCCCGGCTGGCCGCGCAGCAACAGATGGAAGGCCTCCTGGCGCCGCACCGGCCCAAGGAGC
CCGCGTGGTTCCTGGCCACCGTCGGCGTCTCGCCCGACCACCAGGGCAAGGGTCTGGGCAGCGCCGTCGT
GCTCCCCGGAGTGGAGGCGGCCGAGCGCGCCGGGGTGCCCGCCTTCCTGGAGACCTCCGCGCCCCGCAAC
CTCCCCTTCTACGAGCGGCTCGGCTTCACCGTCACCGCCGACGTCGAGGTGCCCGAAGGACCGCGCACCT
GGTGCATGACCCGCAAGCCCGGTGCCAGTTAACGAATTCTAGATCTTGAGACAAATGGCAGTATTCATCC
ACAATTTTAAAAGAAAAGGGGGGATTGGGGGGTACAGTGCAGGGGAAAGAATAGTAGACATAATAGCAAC
AGACATACAAACTAAAGAATTACAAAAACAAATTACAAAAATTCAAAATTTTCGGGTTTATTACAGGGAC
AGCAGAGATCCACTTTGGCGCCGGCTCGAGGCCTGCAGGTGCAAAGATGGATAAAGTTTTAAACAGAGAG
GAATCTTTGCAGCTAATGGACCTTCTAGGTCTTGAAAGGAGTGGGAATTGGCTCCGGTGCCCGTCAGTGG
GCAGAGCGCACATCGCCCACAGTCCCCGAGAAGTTGGGGGGAGGGGTCGGCAATTGAACCGGTGCCTAGA
GAAGGTGGCGCGGGGTAAACTGGGAAAGTGATGTCGTGTACTGGCTCCGCCTTTTTCCCGAGGGTGGGGG
AGAACCGTATATAAGTGCAGTAGTCGCCGTGAACGTTCTTTTTCGCAACGGGTTTGCCGCCAGAACACAG
GTAAGTGCCGTGTGTGGTTCCCGCGGGCCTGGCCTCTTTACGGGTTATGGCCCTTGCGTGCCTTGAATTA
CTTCCACCTGGCTGCAGTACGTGATTCTTGATCCCGAGCTTCGGGTTGGAAGTGGGTGGGAGAGTTCGAG
GCCTTGCGCTTAAGGAGCCCCTTCGCCTCGTGCTTGAGTTGAGGCCTGGCCTGGGCGCTGGGGCCGCCGC
GTGCGAATCTGGTGGCACCTTCGCGCCTGTCTCGCTGCTTTCGATAAGTCTCTAGCCATTTAAAATTTTT
GATGACCTGCTGCGACGCTTTTTTTCTGGCAAGATAGTCTTGTAAATGCGGGCCAAGATCTGCACACTGG
TATTTCGGTTTTTGGGGCCGCGGGCGGCGACGGGGCCCGTGCGTCCCAGCGCACATGTTCGGCGAGGCGG
GGCCTGCGAGCGCGGCCACCGAGAATCGGACGGGGGTAGTCTCAAGCTGGCCGGCCTGCTCTGGTGCCTG
GCCTCGCGCCGCCGTGTATCGCCCCGCCCTGGGCGGCAAGGCTGGCCCGGTCGGCACCAGTTGCGTGAGC
GGAAAGATGGCCGCTTCCCGGCCCTGCTGCAGGGAGCTCAAAATGGAGGACGCGGCGCTCGGGAGAGCGG
GCGGGTGAGTCACCCACACAAAGGAAAAGGGCCTTTCCGTCCTCAGCCGTCGCTTCATGTGACTCCACGG
AGTACCGGGCGCCGTCCAGGCACCTCGATTAGTTCTCGAGCTTTTGGAGTACGTCGTCTTTAGGTTGGGG
GGAGGGGTTTTATGCGATGGAGTTTCCCCACACTGAGTGGGTGGAGACTGAAGTTAGGCCAGCTTGGCAC
TTGATGTAATTCTCCTTGGAATTTGCCCTTTTTGAGTTTGGATCTTGGTTCATTCTCAAGCCTCAGACAG
TGGTTCAAAGTTTTTTTCTTCCATTTCAGGTGTCGTGAGGCTAGCACCGCCACCATGTACTGCGCATACA
CAATCCCGGGCATGGGCGGCAACTCTTTGATGTACTACTATAATGGGAAAGCGGTCTATGCTCCATCAGC
AAGCACTGCCGACTACAATAGGGACTCGCCAGGCTATCCTTCCTCCAAACCAGCAACCAGCACTTTCCCT
AGCTCCTTCTTCATGCAAGATGGCCATCACAGCAGTGACCCTTGGAGCTCCTCCAGTGGGATGAATCAGC
CTGGCTATGCAGGAATGTTGGGCAACTCTTCTCATATTCCACAGTCCAGCAGCTACTGTAGCCTGCATCC
ACATGAACGTTTGAGCTATCCATCACACTCCTCAGCAGACATCAATTCCAGTCTTCCTCCGATGTCCACT
TTCCATCGTAGTGGTACAAACCATTACAGCACCTCTTCCTGTACGCCTCCTGCCAACGGGACAGACAGTA
TAATGGCAAATAGAGGAAGCGGGGCAGCCGGCAGCTCCCAGACTGGAGATGCTCTGGGGAAAGCACTTGC
TTCGATCTATTCTCCAGATCACACTAACAACAGCTTTTCATCAAACCCTTCAACTCCTGTTGGCTCTCCT
CCATCTCTCTCAGCAGGCACAGCTGTTTGGTCTAGAAATGGAGGACAGGCCTCATCGTCTCCTAATTATG
AAGGACCCTTACACTCTTTGCAAAGCCGAATTGAAGATCGTTTAGAAAGACTGGATGATGCTATTCATGT
TCTCCGGAACCATGCAGTGGGCCCATCCACAGCTATGCCTGGTGGTCATGGGGACATGCATGGAATCATT
GGACCTTCTCATAATGGAGCCATGGGTGGTCTGGGCTCAGGGTATGGAACCGGCCTTCTTTCAGCCAACA
GACATTCACTCATGGTGGGGACCCATCGTGAAGATGGCGTGGCCCTGAGAGGCAGCCATTCTCTTCTGCC
AAACCAGGTTCCGGTTCCACAGCTTCCTGTCCAGTCTGCGACTTCCCCTGACCTGAACCCACCCCAGGAC
CCTTACAGAGGCATGCCACCAGGACTACAGGGGCAGAGTGTCTCCTCTGGCAGCTCTGAGATCAAATCCG
ATGACGAGGGTGATGAGAACCTGCAAGACACGAAATCTTCGGAGGACAAGAAATTAGATGACGACAAGAA
GGATATCAAATCAATTACTAGGTCAAGATCTAGCAATAATGACGATGAGGACCTGACACCAGAGCAGAAG
GCAGAGCGTGAGAAGGAGCGGAGGATGGCCAACAATGCCCGAGAGCGTCTGCGGGTCCGTGACATCAACG
AGGCTTTCAAAGAGCTCGGCCGCATGGTGCAGCTCCACCTCAAGAGTGACAAGCCCCAGACCAAGCTCCT
GATCCTCCACCAGGCGGTGGCCGTCATCCTCAGTCTGGAGCAGCAAGTCCGAGAAAGGAATCTGAATCCG
AAAGCTGCGTGTCTGAAAAGAAGGGAGGAAGAGAAGGTGTCCTCAGAGCCTCCCCCTCTCTCCTTGGCCG
GCCCACACCCTGGAATGGGAGACGCATCGAATCACATGGGACAGATGTAGTAATGAACTAGTCCGTAACT
TGAAAGTATTTCGATTTCTTGGCTTTATATATCTTGTGGAAAGGACGATTCTCTATGAGCGCAGTGGACC
GAACGCGTTAAGTCGACAATCAACCTCTGGATTACAAAATTTGTGAAAGATTGACTGGTATTCTTAACTA
TGTTGCTCCTTTTACGCTATGTGGATACGCTGCTTTAATGCCTTTGTATCATGCTATTGCTTCCCGTATG
GCTTTCATTTTCTCCTCCTTGTATAAATCCTGGTTGCTGTCTCTTTATGAGGAGTTGTGGCCCGTTGTCA
GGCAACGTGGCGTGGTGTGCACTGTGTTTGCTGACGCAACCCCCACTGGTTGGGGCATTGCCACCACCTG
TCAGCTCCTTTCCGGGACTTTCGCTTTCCCCCTCCCTATTGCCACGGCGGAACTCATCGCCGCCTGCCTT
GCCCGCTGCTGGACAGGGGCTCGGCTGTTGGGCACTGACAATTCCGTGGTGTTGTCGGGGAAATCATCGT
CCTTTCCTTGGCTGCTCGCCTGTGTTGCCACCTGGATTCTGCGCGGGACGTCCTTCTGCTACGTCCCTTC
GGCCCTCAATCCAGCGGACCTTCCTTCCCGCGGCCTGCTGCCGGCTCTGCGGCCTCTTCCGCGTCTTCGC
CTTCGCCCTCAGACGAGTCGGATCTCCCTTTGGGCCGCCTCCCCGCGTCGACTTTAAGACCAATGACTTA
CAAGGCAGCTGTAGATCTTAGCCACTTTTTAAAAGAAAAGGGGGGACTGGAAGGGCTAATTCACTCCCAA
CGAAGACAAGATCTGCTTTTTGCTTGTACTGGGTCTCTCTGGTTAGACCAGATCTGAGCCTGGGAGCTCT
CTGGCTAACTAGGGAACCCACTGCTTAAGCCTCAATAAAGCTTGCCTTGAGTGCTTCAAGTAGTGTGTGC
CCGTCTGTTGTGTGACTCTGGTAACTAGAGATCCCTCAGACCCTTTTAGTCAGTGTGGAAAATCTCTAGC
AGTACGTATAGTAGTTCATGTCATCTTATTATTCAGTATTTATAACTTGCAAAGAAATGAATATCAGAGA
GTGAGAGGAACTTGTTTATTGCAGCTTATAATGGTTACAAATAAAGCAATAGCATCACAAATTTCACAAA
TAAAGCATTTTTTTCACTGCATTCTAGTTGTGGTTTGTCCAAACTCATCAATGTATCTTATCATGTCTGG
CTCTAGCTATCCCGCCCCTAACTCCGCCCATCCCGCCCCTAACTCCGCCCAGTTCCGCCCATTCTCCGCC
CCATGGCTGACTAATTTTTTTTATTTATGCAGAGGCCGAGGCCGCCTCGGCCTCTGAGCTATTCCAGAAG
TAGTGAGGAGGCTTTTTTGGAGGCCTAGGGACGTACCCAATTCGCCCTATAGTGAGTCGTATTACGCGCG
CTCACTGGCCGTCGTTTTACAACGTCGTGACTGGGAAAACCCTGGCGTTACCCAACTTAATCGCCTTGCA
GCACATCCCCCTTTCGCCAGCTGGCGTAATAGCGAAGAGGCCCGCACCGATCGCCCTTCCCAACAGTTGC
GCAGCCTGAATGGCGAATGGG
[124 nt withheld, positions 7232-7355]
C
[91 nt withheld, positions 7357-7447]
A
[49 nt withheld, positions 7449-7497]
CCTTTGACGTTGGAGTCCACGTTCTTT
[37 nt withheld, positions 7525-7561]
ACCCTATCTCGGTCTATTCTTTTGATTTATAAGGGATTTTGCCGATTTCGGCCTATTGGTTAAAAAATGA
GCTGATTTAACAAAAATTTAACGCGAATTTTAACAAAATATTAACGCTTACAATTTAGGTGGCACTTTTC
GGGGAAATGTGCGCGGAACCCCTATTTGTTTATTTTTCTAAATACATTCAAATATGTATCCGCTCATGAG
ACAATAACCCTGATAAATGCTTCAATAATATTGAAAAAGGAAGAGTATGAGTATTCAACATTTCCGTGTC
GCCCTTATTCCCTTTTTTGCGGCATTTTGCCTTCCTGTTTTTGCTCACCCAGAAACGCTGGTGAAAGTAA
AAGATGCTGAAGATCAGTTGGGTGCACGAGTGGGTTACATCGAACTGGATCTCAACAGCGGTAAGATCCT
TGAGAGTTTTCGCCCCGAAGAACGTTTTCCAATGATGAGCACTTTTAAAGTTCTGCTATGTGGCGCGGTA
TTATCCCGTATTGACGCCGGGCAAGAGCAACTCGGTCGCCGCATACACTATTCTCAGAATGACTTGGTTG
AGTACTCACCAGTCACAGAAAAGCATCTTACGGATGGCATGACAGTAAGAGAATTATGCAGTGCTGCCAT
AACCATGAGTGATAACACTGCGGCCAACTTACTTCTGACAACGATCGGAGGACCGAAGGAGCTAACCGCT
TTTTTGCACAACATGGGGGATCATGTAACTCGCCTTGATCGTTGGGAACCGGAGCTGAATGAAGCCATAC
CAAACGACGAGCGTGACACCACGATGCCTGTAGCAATGGCAACAACGTTGCGCAAACTATTAACTGGCGA
ACTACTTACTCTAGCTTCCCGGCAACAATTAATAGACTGGATGGAGGCGGATAAAGTTGCAGGACCACTT
CTGCGCTCGGCCCTTCCGGCTGGCTGGTTTATTGCTGATAAATCTGGAGCCGGTGAGCGTGGGTCTCGCG
GTATCATTGCAGCACTGGGGCCAGATGGTAAGCCCTCCCGTATCGTAGTTATCTACACGACGGGGAGTCA
GGCAACTATGGATGAACGAAATAGACAGATCGCTGAGATAGGTGCCTCACTGATTAAGCATTGGTAACTG
TCAGACCAAGTTTACTCATATATACTTTAGATTGATTTAAAACTTCATTTTTAATTTAAAAGGATCTAGG
TGAAGATCCTTTTTGATAATCTCATGACCAAAATCCCTTAACGTGAGTTTTCGTTCCACTGAGCGTCAGA
CCCCGTAGAAAAGATCAAAGGATCTTCTTGAGATCCTTTTTTTCTGCGCGTAATCTGCTGCTTGCAAACA
AAAAAACCACCGCTACCAGCGGTGGTTTGTTTGCCGGATCAAGAGCTACCAACTCTTTTTCCGAAGGTAA
CTGGCTTCAGCAGAGCGCAGATACCAAATACTGTTCTTCTAGTGTAGCCGTAGTTAGGCCACCACTTCAA
GAACTCTGTAGCACCGCCTACATACCTCGCTCTGCTAATCCTGTTACCAGTGGCTGCTGCCAGTGGCGAT
AAGTCGTGTCTTACCGGGTTGGACTCAAGACGATAGTTACCGGATAAGGCGCAGCGGTCGGGCTGAACGG
GGGGTTCGTGCACACAGCCCAGCTTGGAGCGAACGACCTACACCGAACTGAGATACCTACAGCGTGAGCT
ATGAGAAAGCGCCACGCTTCCCGAAGGGAGAAAGGCGGACAGGTATCCGGTAAGCGGCAGGGTCGGAACA
GGAGAGCGCACGAGGGAGCTTCCAGGGGGAAACGCCTGGTATCTTTATAGTCCTGTCGGGTTTCGCCACC
TCTGACTTGAGCGTCGATTTTTGTGATGCTCGTCAGGGGGGCGGAGCCTATGGAAAAACGCCAGCAACGC
GGCCTTTTTACGGTTCCTGGCCTTTTGCTGGCCTTTTGCTCACATGTTCTTTCCTGCGTTATCCCCTGAT
TCTGTGGATAACCGTATTACCGCCTTTGAGTGAGCTGATACCGCTCGCCGCAGCCGAACGACCGAGCGCA
GCGAGTCAGTGAGCGAGGAAGCGGAAGAGCGCCCAATACGCAAACCGCCTCTCCCCGCGCGTTGGCCGAT
TCATTAATGCAGCTGGCACGACAGGTTTCCCGACTGGAAAGCGGGCAGTGAGCGCAACGCAATTAATGTG
AGTTAGCTCACTCATTAGGCACCCCAGGCTTTACACTTTATGCTTCCGGCTCGTATGTTGTGTGGAATTG
TGAGCGGATAACAATTTCACACAGGAAACAGCTATGACCATGATTACGCCAAGCGCGCAATTAACCCTCA
CTAAAGGGAACAAAAGCTGGAGCTGCAAGC
