>Addgene plasmid #142575 | TFORF0261 | depositor partial sequence | sequence record 279863 | Insert
ACCGCCACCATGTACTGCGCATACACAATCCCGGGCATGGGCGGCAACTCTTTGATGTACTACTATAATG
GGAAAGCGGTCTATGCTCCATCAGCAAGCACTGCCGACTACAATAGGGACTCGCCAGGCTATCCTTCCTC
CAAACCAGCAACCAGCACTTTCCCTAGCTCCTTCTTCATGCAAGATGGCCATCACAGCAGTGACCCTTGG
AGCTCCTCCAGTGGGATGAATCAGCCTGGCTATGCAGGAATGTTGGGCAACTCTTCTCATATTCCACAGT
CCAGCAGCTACTGTAGCCTGCATCCACATGAACGTTTGAGCTATCCATCACACTCCTCAGCAGACATCAA
TTCCAGTCTTCCTCCGATGTCCACTTTCCATCGTAGTGGTACAAACCATTACAGCACCTCTTCCTGTACG
CCTCCTGCCAACGGGACAGACAGTATAATGGCAAATAGAGGAAGCGGGGCAGCCGGCAGCTCCCAGACTG
GAGATGCTCTGGGGAAAGCACTTGCTTCGATCTATTCTCCAGATCACACTAACAACAGCTTTTCATCAAA
CCCTTCAACTCCTGTTGGCTCTCCTCCATCTCTCTCAGCAGGCACAGCTGTTTGGTCTAGAAATGGAGGA
CAGGCCTCATCGTCTCCTAATTATGAAGGACCCTTACACTCTTTGCAAAGCCGAATTGAAGATCGTTTAG
AAAGACTGGATGATGCTATTCATGTTCTCCGGAACCATGCAGTGGGCCCATCCACAGCTATGCCTGGTGG
TCATGGGGACATGCATGGAATCATTGGACCTTCTCATAATGGAGCCATGGGTGGTCTGGGCTCAGGGTAT
GGAACCGGCCTTCTTTCAGCCAACAGACATTCACTCATGGTGGGGACCCATCGTGAAGATGGCGTGGCCC
TGAGAGGCAGCCATTCTCTTCTGCCAAACCAGGTTCCGGTTCCACAGCTTCCTGTCCAGTCTGCGACTTC
CCCTGACCTGAACCCACCCCAGGACCCTTACAGAGGCATGCCACCAGGACTACAGGGGCAGAGTGTCTCC
TCTGGCAGCTCTGAGATCAAATCCGATGACGAGGGTGATGAGAACCTGCAAGACACGAAATCTTCGGAGG
ACAAGAAATTAGATGACGACAAGAAGGATATCAAATCAATTACTAGGTCAAGATCTAGCAATAATGACGA
TGAGGACCTGACACCAGAGCAGAAGGCAGAGCGTGAGAAGGAGCGGAGGATGGCCAACAATGCCCGAGAG
CGTCTGCGGGTCCGTGACATCAACGAGGCTTTCAAAGAGCTCGGCCGCATGGTGCAGCTCCACCTCAAGA
GTGACAAGCCCCAGACCAAGCTCCTGATCCTCCACCAGGCGGTGGCCGTCATCCTCAGTCTGGAGCAGCA
AGTCCGAGAAAGGAATCTGAATCCGAAAGCTGCGTGTCTGAAAAGAAGGGAGGAAGAGAAGGTGTCCTCA
GAGCCTCCCCCTCTCTCCTTGGCCGGCCCACACCCTGGAATGGGAGACGCATCGAATCACATGGGACAGA
TGTAGTAATGAACTAGTCCGTAACTTGAAAGTATTTCGATTTCTTGGCTTTATATATCTTGTGGAAAGGA
CGATTCTCTATGAGCGCAGTGGACCGA
