>Addgene plasmid #142575 | TFORF0261 | depositor partial sequence | sequence record 279864 | Barcode
TTCTCTATGAGCGCAGTGGACCGA
